>Addgene plasmid #68594 | pMpGWB203 | depositor full sequence | sequence record 130181 | pMpGWB203 sequence 12464 bps
TTTCACGCCCTTTTAAATATCCGATTATTCTAATAAACGCTCTTTTCTCTTAGGTTTACCCGCCAATATA
TCCTGTCAAACACTGATAGTTTAAACTGAAGGCGGGAAACGACAATCTGATCCAAGCTCAAGCTGCTCTA
GCATTCGCCATTCAGGCTGCGCAACTGTTGGGAAGGGCGATCGGTGCGGGCCTCTTCGCTATTACGCCAG
CTGGCGAAAGGGGGATGTGCTGCAAGGCGATTAAGTTGGGTAACGCCAGGGTTTTCCCAGTCACGACGTT
GTAAAACGACGGCCAGTGCCAAGCTTGGCCCGGGCAAATGAGTCACACACATTGTTGAGAGACATATCAA
AATAACTCAATTGTAAGGTAAGTTGATAGATTTCCCAGTTAAATGCATTATTTTAACAATATTTGTATCT
CAAATTTTCAAAATCATATCAAATTTGCAGATCTTGATGATGATTCACAACTCTGTCTTCGATTTTTGAT
TGTTAACGGGTATCGATATTTGGGTAACTTAAAAAGAATTTGCTAAAGATCTTAAAAAACAGATTAAAAA
AACCTTTCAAAATAGCTAATCCTTTAAATCCGTTTCACAATATAATGCTCATTGATGATAATCGAAAAGA
TTCCATTTTAAAGTGCATATAAATTGCTTAATTATCTCTTTCTGTCTCGTAATATTTTGTTCTCTCCTAT
TGGATCGGACCCGCATCTTCTCGATCAGTTCACTATACTAATATTTGGTCAACTTCAAGAGAGATTAGAA
CTTCGTTCTCCAAAGTGTAAAGGCCGACAAGCAGAAAAGGAAACTTCAATCAGAAGCCTTCTAGGTTTTC
CCGCGTCCCAAAAAGCGAAGGGAGGACGGGGAGGACGGTGAGGCCAGAAGAAGAAAGCAACAGTAAAATC
TCATGTGATTGCGTGCATGTCATGGATCTATGGGATGCTAGTCCACCGTTTGGAAGTATGTGCAGAAGGA
GAAAGGCGCGGGAGGCCAAAAGCGACTTCGGCCACCTCTCTACTTTCTAGAAAGTTTGCTCGCAGCTTGT
AATAAGCGCGGAAAAGGTACTCGAAAAACCGGAGCAATCGGTGTGGTATCAGCAGTCGGGTTCGCTAAAC
CTACGTCTTCTTATTTTGGAATGTTAAATTGAAAGGGCGTGCCGGCCCTAAGCACGGACGATGTGACAGA
CGGAGGAGTGTGAGCAATTCGGATGACGATGCTGGCCGGCAGTCACGACAAAGAGTCCGAAGGGGCATGG
ACAGGGCAATATATAAATGGAAAAGAGGCTTTGAATATTCCTAACCCTTCGTCGTCGGCCTCCCAACTTG
CCCTCGCATGCTGAATTGGCCGCCTATCTGCGAATGGCCGGCCGCCGACCCTAAGTCGCAATAACTTGAA
CGGAGCCGATGCAAAGTCCTTATCGAACGCTCGTTATTATAAACGGGGCAGACCTAGGTATTTAATTATA
TCAAAACCCTCCGCAATTTCGCTAATCATTCCCTAATTTCTTCTACTTTGGCGTCTAGTGCTGTGGTCGC
GCTTGCTCTCAAAGCTCGCTGGGAGGCAGTGGAGCGTCTGGCTTAAAATCGATCGCCGCAACCCTAGAGT
TCCTTTCACTTCTTTCTCTCTTGCGTGGAGAGCATCGACATCGAAGAGCTGCATCTTGTCTTCTGGTATG
CGCCTTGTGCCCTCGTCTCTGTACGTCGTTACGATTGCTCGATATTGTGATTGTCTAGACCTGAAACCCG
ACTGGAGCTTTTACGTGGTGTCGATTGGGGCCTCGAGCGAGTGATTTTTTAGGTTCGTTTTAGCCAAGTA
CATCCCACTTTGGTCAGTCCTGTTATCTCGGTAAGGTGTTCAGTTCGGTCTCTGGTGCGGAGGTGCCTCG
TAAGTTTCCTGCATGATAGATTTGTCTATCCTTGACTTGAAGAGGAGTCGAAGGTCAGCGAGGTTGGCTG
TGTGCTATGGACGTCGGTGCTCCTTGGTTCCGTGCTTCTATGGGTGTTGCCTCAACAGTATTGATGTGCC
TGCAGAAAGGTTGACTAGAGTTATCAACAAGTTTGTACAAAAAAGCTGAACGAGAAACGTAAAATGATAT
AAATATCAATATATTAAATTAGATTTTGCATAAAAAACAGACTACATAATACTGTAAAACACAACATATC
CAGTCACTATGGCGGCCCCTCGAGGGGCCGCATTAGGCACCCCAGGCTTTACACTTTATGCTTCCGGCTC
GTATAATGTGTGGATTTTGAGTTAGGATCCGTCGAGATTTTCAGGAGCTAAGGAAGCTAAAATGGAGAAA
AAAATCACTGGATATACCACCGTTGATATATCCCAATGGCATCGTAAAGAACATTTTGAGGCATTTCAGT
CAGTTGCTCAATGTACCTATAACCAGACCGTTCAGCTGGATATTACGGCCTTTTTAAAGACCGTAAAGAA
AAATAAGCACAAGTTTTATCCGGCCTTTATTCACATTCTTGCCCGCCTGATGAATGCTCATCCGGAATTC
CGTATGGCAATGAAAGACGGTGAGCTGGTGATATGGGATAGTGTTCACCCTTGTTACACCGTTTTCCATG
AGCAAACTGAAACGTTTTCATCGCTCTGGAGTGAATACCACGACGATTTCCGGCAGTTTCTACACATATA
TTCGCAAGATGTGGCGTGTTACGGTGAAAACCTGGCCTATTTCCCTAAAGGGTTTATTGAGAATATGTTT
TTCGTCTCAGCCAATCCCTGGGTGAGTTTCACCAGTTTTGATTTAAACGTGGCCAATATGGACAACTTCT
TCGCCCCCGTTTTCACCATGGGCAAATATTATACGCAAGGCGACAAGGTGCTGATGCCGCTGGCGATTCA
GGTTCATCATGCCGTCTGTGATGGCTTCCATGTCGGCAGAATGCTTAATGAATTACAACAGTACTGCGAT
GAGTGGCAGGGCGGGGCGTAAAGATCTGGATCCGGCTTACTAAAAGCCAGATAACAGTATGCGTATTTGC
GCGCTGATTTTTGCGGTATAAGAATATATACTGATATGTATACCCGAAGTATGTCAAAAAGAGGTGTGCT
ATGAAGCAGCGTATTACAGTGACAGTTGACAGCGACAGCTATCAGTTGCTCAAGGCATATATGATGTCAA
TATCTCCGGTCTGGTAAGCACAACCATGCAGAATGAAGCCCGTCGTCTGCGTGCCGAACGCTGGAAAGCG
GAAAATCAGGAAGGGATGGCTGAGGTCGCCCGGTTTATTGAAATGAACGGCTCTTTTGCTGACGAGAACA
GGGACTGGTGAAATGCAGTTTAAGGTTTACACCTATAAAAGAGAGAGCCGTTATCGTCTGTTTGTGGATG
TACAGAGTGATATTATTGACACGCCCGGGCGACGGATGGTGATCCCCCTGGCCAGTGCACGTCTGCTGTC
AGATAAAGTCTCCCGTGAACTTTACCCGGTGGTGCATATCGGGGATGAAAGCTGGCGCATGATGACCACC
GATATGGCCAGTGTGCCGGTCTCCGTTATCGGGGAAGAAGTGGCTGATCTCAGCCACCGCGAAAATGACA
TCAAAAACGCCATTAACCTGATGTTCTGGGGAATATAAATGTCAGGCTCCCTTATACACAGCCCGTCTGC
AGGTCGACCATAGTGACTGGATATGTTGTGTTTTACAGTATTATGTAGTCTGTTTTTTATGCAAAATCTA
ATTTAATATATTGATATTTATATCATTTTACGTTTCTCGTTCAGCTTTCTTGTACAAAGTAGTTGATAAC
AGCGCTTAGAGCTCGAATTTCCCCGATCGTTCAAACATTTGGCAATAAAGTTTCTTAAGATTGAATCCTG
TTGCCGGTCTTGCGATGATTATCATATAATTTCTGTTGAATTACGTTAAGCATGTAATAATTAACATGTA
ATGCATGACGTTATTTATGAGATGGGTTTTTATGATTAGAGTCCCGCAATTATACATTTAATACGCGATA
GAAAACAAAATATAGCGCGCAAACTAGGATAAATTATCGCGCGCGGTGTCATCTATGTTACTAGATCGGG
AATTGGTTCCGGAACCAATTCGTAATCATGGTCATAGCTGTTTCCTGTGTGAAATTGTTATCCGCTCACA
ATTCCACACAACATACGAGCCGGAAGCATAAAGTGTAAAGCCTGGGGTGCCTAATGAGTGAGCTAACTCA
CATTAGGCTGAATTAGGCGCGCCTATTTCTGAATTCAACACATTGCGGACGTTTTTAATGTACTGAATTA
ACGCCGAATTAATTCGGGGGATCTGGATTTTAGTACTGGATTTTGGTTTTAGGAATTAGATTTTATTGAT
AGAAGTATTTTACAAATACAAATACATACTAAGGGTTTCTTATATGCTCAACACATGAGCGAAACCCTAT
AGGAACCCTAATTCCCTTATCTGGGAACTACTCACACATTATTATGGAGAAACTCGAGCTTGTCGATCGA
CTCTAGGCCGGGAAGCCGATCTCGGCTTGAACGAATTGTTAGGTGGCGGTACTTGGGTCGATATCAAAGT
GCATCACTTCTTCCCGTATGCCCAACTTTGTATAGAGAGCCACTGCGGGATCGTCACCGTAATCTGCTTG
CACGTAGATCACATAAGCACCAAGCGCGTTGGCCTCATGCTTGAGGAGATTGATGAGCGCGGTGGCAATG
CCCTGCCTCCGGTGCTCGCCGGAGACTGCGAGATCATAGATATAGATCTCACTACGCGGCTGCTCAAACT
TGGGCAGAACGTAAGCCGCGAGAGCGCCAACAACCGCTTCTTGGTCGAAGGCAGCAAGCGCGATGAATGT
CTTACTACGGAGCAAGTTCCCGAGGTAATCGGAGTCCGGCTGATGTTGGGAGTAGGTGGCTACGTCTCCG
AACTCACGACCGAAAAGATCAAGAGCAGCCCGCATGGATTTGACTTGGTCAGGGCCGAGCCTACATGTGC
GAATGATGCCCATACTTGAGCCACCTAACTTTGTTTTAGGGCGACTGCCCTGCTGCGTAACATCGTTGCT
GCTGCGTACCATGGTCGATCGACAGATCTGCGAAAGCTCGAGAGAGATAGATTTGTAGAGAGAGACTGGT
GATTTCAGCGTGTCCTCTCCAAATGAAATGAACTTCCTTATATAGAGGAAGGGTCTTGCGAAGGATAGTG
GGATTGTGCGTCATCCCTTACGTCAGTGGAGATATCACATCAATCCACTTGCTTTGAAGACGTGGTTGGA
ACGTCTTCTTTTTCCACGATGCTCCTCGTGGGTGGGGGTCCATCTTTGGGACCACTGTCGGCAGAGGCAT
CTTGAACGATAGCCTTTCCTTTATCGCAATGATGGCATTTGTAGGTGCCACCTTCCTTTTCTACTGTCCT
TTTGATGAAGTGACAGATAGCTGGGCAATGGAATCCGAGGAGGTTTCCCGATATTACCCTTTGTTGAAAA
GTCTCAATAGCCCTTTGGTCTTCTGAGACTGTATCTTTGATATTCTTGGAGTAGACGAGAGTGTCGTGCT
CCACCATGTTCACATCAATCCACTTGCTTTGAAGACGTGGTTGGAACGTCTTCTTTTTCCACGATGCTCC
TCGTGGGTGGGGGTCCATCTTTGGGACCACTGTCGGCAGAGGCATCTTGAACGATAGCCTTTCCTTTATC
GCAATGATGGCATTTGTAGGTGCCACCTTCCTTTTCTACTGTCCTTTTGATGAAGTGACAGATAGCTGGG
CAATGGAATCCGAGGAGGTTTCCCGATATTACCCTTTGTTGAAAAGTCTCAATAGCCCTTTGGTCTTCTG
AGACTGTATCTTTGATATTCTTGGAGTAGACGAGAGTGTCGTGCTCCACCATGTTGGCAAGCTGCTCTAG
CCAATACGCAAACCGAATTCAGAAATAAATTCAGCCTAATTCGGCGTTAATTCAGTACATTAAAAACGTC
CGCAATGTGTTATTAAGTTGTCTAAGCGTCAATTTGTTTACACCACAATATATCCTGCCACCAGCCAGCC
AACAGCTCCCCGACCGGCAGCTCGGCACAAAATCACCACTCGATACAGGCAGCCCATCAGTCCGGGACGG
CGTCAGCGGGAGAGCCGTTGTAAGGCGGCAGACTTTGCTCATGTTACCGATGCTATTCGGAAGAACGGCA
ACTAAGCTGCCGGGTTTGAAACACGGATGATCTCGCGGAGGGTAGCATGTTGATTGTAACGATGACAGAG
CGTTGCTGCCTGTGATCAATTCGGGCACGAACCCAGTGGACATAAGCCTGTTCGGTTCGTAAGCTGTAAT
GCAAGTAGCGTATGCGCTCACGCAACTGGTCCAGAACCTTGACCGAACGCAGCGGTGGTAACGGCGCAGT
GGCGGTTTTCATGGCTTGTTATGACTGTTTTTTTGGGGTACAGTCTATGCCTCGGGCATCCAAGCAGCAA
GCGCGTTACGCCGTGGGTCGATGTTTGATGTTATGGAGCAGCAACGATGTTACGCAGCAGGGCAGTCGCC
CTAAAACAAAGTTAAACATCATGGGGGAAGCGGTGATCGCCGAAGTATCGACTCAACTATCAGAGGTAGT
TGGCGTCATCGAGCGCCATCTCGAACCGACGTTGCTGGCCGTACATTTGTACGGCTCCGCAGTGGATGGC
GGCCTGAAGCCACACAGTGATATTGATTTGCTGGTTACGGTGACCGTAAGGCTTGATGAAACAACGCGGC
GAGCTTTGATCAACGACCTTTTGGAAACTTCGGCTTCCCCTGGAGAGAGCGAGATTCTCCGCGCTGTAGA
AGTCACCATTGTTGTGCACGACGACATCATTCCGTGGCGTTATCCAGCTAAGCGCGAACTGCAATTTGGA
GAATGGCAGCGCAATGACATTCTTGCAGGTATCTTCGAGCCAGCCACGATCGACATTGATCTGGCTATCT
TGCTGACAAAAGCAAGAGAACATAGCGTTGCCTTGGTAGGTCCAGCGGCGGAGGAACTCTTTGATCCGGT
TCCTGAACAGGATCTATTTGAGGCGCTAAATGAAACCTTAACGCTATGGAACTCGCCGCCCGACTGGGCT
GGCGATGAGCGAAATGTAGTGCTTACGTTGTCCCGCATTTGGTACAGCGCAGTAACCGGCAAAATCGCGC
CGAAGGATGTCGCTGCCGACTGGGCAATGGAGCGCCTGCCGGCCCAGTATCAGCCCGTCATACTTGAAGC
TAGACAGGCTTATCTTGGACAAGAAGAAGATCGCTTGGCCTCGCGCGCAGATCAGTTGGAAGAATTTGTC
CACTACGTGAAAGGCGAGATCACCAAGGTAGTCGGCAAATAATGTCTAGCTAGAAATTCGTTCAAGCCGA
CGCCGCTTCGCGGCGCGGCTTAACTCAAGCGTTAGATGCACTAAGCACATAATTGCTCACAGCCAAACTA
TCAGGTCAAGTCTGCTTTTATTATTTTTAAGCGTGCATAATAAGCCCTACACAAATTGGGAGATATATCA
TGCATGACCAAAATCCCTTAACGTGAGTTTTCGTTCCACTGAGCGTCAGACCCCGTAGAAAAGATCAAAG
GATCTTCTTGAGATCCTTTTTTTCTGCGCGTAATCTGCTGCTTGCAAACAAAAAAACCACCGCTACCAGC
GGTGGTTTGTTTGCCGGATCAAGAGCTACCAACTCTTTTTCCGAAGGTAACTGGCTTCAGCAGAGCGCAG
ATACCAAATACTGTCCTTCTAGTGTAGCCGTAGTTAGGCCACCACTTCAAGAACTCTGTAGCACCGCCTA
CATACCTCGCTCTGCTAATCCTGTTACCAGTGGCTGCTGCCAGTGGCGATAAGTCGTGTCTTACCGGGTT
GGACTCAAGACGATAGTTACCGGATAAGGCGCAGCGGTCGGGCTGAACGGGGGGTTCGTGCACACAGCCC
AGCTTGGAGCGAACGACCTACACCGAACTGAGATACCTACAGCGTGAGCTATGAGAAAGCGCCACGCTTC
CCGAAGGGAGAAAGGCGGACAGGTATCCGGTAAGCGGCAGGGTCGGAACAGGAGAGCGCACGAGGGAGCT
TCCAGGGGGAAACGCCTGGTATCTTTATAGTCCTGTCGGGTTTCGCCACCTCTGACTTGAGCGTCGATTT
TTGTGATGCTCGTCAGGGGGGCGGAGCCTATGGAAAAACGCCAGCAACGCGGCCTTTTTACGGTTCCTGG
CCTTTTGCTGGCCTTTTGCTCACATGTTCTTTCCTGCGTTATCCCCTGATTCTGTGGATAACCGTATTAC
CGCCTTTGAGTGAGCTGATACCGCTCGCCGCAGCCGAACGACCGAGCGCAGCGAGTCAGTGAGCGAGGAA
GCGGAAGAGCGCCTGATGCGGTATTTTCTCCTTACGCATCTGTGCGGTATTTCACACCGCATATGGTGCA
CTCTCAGTACAATCTGCTCTGATGCCGCATAGTTAAGCCAGTATACACTCCGCTATCGCTACGTGACTGG
GTCATGGCTGCGCCCCGACACCCGCCAACACCCGCTGACGCGCCCTGACGGGCTTGTCTGCTCCCGGCAT
CCGCTTACAGACAAGCTGTGACCGTCTCCGGGAGCTGCATGTGTCAGAGGTTTTCACCGTCATCACCGAA
ACGCGCGAGGCAGGGTGCCTTGATGTGGGCGCCGGCGGTCGAGTGGCGACGGCGCGGCTTGTCCGCGCCC
TGGTAGATTGCCTGGCCGTAGGCCAGCCATTTTTGAGCGGCCAGCGGCCGCGATAGGCCGACGCGAAGCG
GCGGGGCGTAGGGAGCGCAGCGACCGAAGGGTAGGCGCTTTTTGCAGCTCTTCGGCTGTGCGCTGGCCAG
ACAGTTATGCACAGGCCAGGCGGGTTTTAAGAGTTTTAATAAGTTTTAAAGAGTTTTAGGCGGAAAAATC
GCCTTTTTTCTCTTTTATATCAGTCACTTACATGTGTGACCGGTTCCCAATGTACGGCTTTGGGTTCCCA
ATGTACGGGTTCCGGTTCCCAATGTACGGCTTTGGGTTCCCAATGTACGTGCTATCCACAGGAAAGAGAC
CTTTTCGACCTTTTTCCCCTGCTAGGGCAATTTGCCCTAGCATCTGCTCCGTACATTAGGAACCGGCGGA
TGCTTCGCCCTCGATCAGGTTGCGGTAGCGCATGACTAGGATCGGGCCAGCCTGCCCCGCCTCCTCCTTC
AAATCGTACTCCGGCAGGTCATTTGACCCGATCAGCTTGCGCACGGTGAAACAGAACTTCTTGAACTCTC
CGGCGCTGCCACTGCGTTCGTAGATCGTCTTGAACAACCATCTGGCTTCTGCCTTGCCTGCGGCGCGGCG
TGCCAGGCGGTAGAGAAAACGGCCGATGCCGGGATCGATCAAAAAGTAATCGGGGTGAACCGTCAGCACG
TCCGGGTTCTTGCCTTCTGTGATCTCGCGGTACATCCAATCAGCTAGCTCGATCTCGATGTACTCCGGCC
GCCCGGTTTCGCTCTTTACGATCTTGTAGCGGCTAATCAAGGCTTCACCCTCGGATACCGTCACCAGGCG
GCCGTTCTTGGCCTTCTTCGTACGCTGCATGGCAACGTGCGTGGTGTTTAACCGAATGCAGGTTTCTACC
AGGTCGTCTTTCTGCTTTCCGCCATCGGCTCGCCGGCAGAACTTGAGTACGTCCGCAACGTGTGGACGGA
ACACGCGGCCGGGCTTGTCTCCCTTCCCTTCCCGGTATCGGTTCATGGATTCGGTTAGATGGGAAACCGC
CATCAGTACCAGGTCGTAATCCCACACACTGGCCATGCCGGCCGGCCCTGCGGAAACCTCTACGTGCCCG
TCTGGAAGCTCGTAGCGGATCACCTCGCCAGCTCGTCGGTCACGCTTCGACAGACGGAAAACGGCCACGT
CCATGATGCTGCGACTATCGCGGGTGCCCACGTCATAGAGCATCGGAACGAAAAAATCTGGTTGCTCGTC
GCCCTTGGGCGGCTTCCTAATCGACGGCGCACCGGCTGCCGGCGGTTGCCGGGATTCTTTGCGGATTCGA
TCAGCGGCCGCTTGCCACGATTCACCGGGGCGTGCTTCTGCCTCGATGCGTTGCCGCTGGGCGGCCTGCG
CGGCCTTCAACTTCTCCACCAGGTCATCACCCAGCGCCGCGCCGATTTGTACCGGGCCGGATGGTTTGCG
ACCGCTCACGCCGATTCCTCGGGCTTGGGGGTTCCAGTGCCATTGCAGGGCCGGCAGACAACCCAGCCGC
TTACGCCTGGCCAACCGCCCGTTCCTCCACACATGGGGCATTCCACGGCGTCGGTGCCTGGTTGTTCTTG
ATTTTCCATGCCGCCTCCTTTAGCCGCTAAAATTCATCTACTCATTTATTCATTTGCTCATTTACTCTGG
TAGCTGCGCGATGTATTCAGATAGCAGCTCGGTAATGGTCTTGCCTTGGCGTACCGCGTACATCTTCAGC
TTGGTGTGATCCTCCGCCGGCAACTGAAAGTTGACCCGCTTCATGGCTGGCGTGTCTGCCAGGCTGGCCA
ACGTTGCAGCCTTGCTGCTGCGTGCGCTCGGACGGCCGGCACTTAGCGTGTTTGTGCTTTTGCTCATTTT
CTCTTTACCTCATTAACTCAAATGAGTTTTGATTTAATTTCAGCGGCCAGCGCCTGGACCTCGCGGGCAG
CGTCGCCCTCGGGTTCTGATTCAAGAACGGTTGTGCCGGCGGCGGCAGTGCCTGGGTAGCTCACGCGCTG
CGTGATACGGGACTCAAGAATGGGCAGCTCGTACCCGGCCAGCGCCTCGGCAACCTCACCGCCGATGCGC
GTGCCTTTGATCGCCCGCGACACGACAAAGGCCGCTTGTAGCCTTCCATCCGTGACCTCAATGCGCTGCT
TAACCAGCTCCACCAGGTCGGCGGTGGCCCATATGTCGTAAGGGCTTGGCTGCACCGGAATCAGCACGAA
GTCGGCTGCCTTGATCGCGGACACAGCCAAGTCCGCCGCCTGGGGCGCTCCGTCGATCACTACGAAGTCG
CGCCGGCCGATGGCCTTCACGTCGCGGTCAATCGTCGGGCGGTCGATGCCGACAACGGTTAGCGGTTGAT
CTTCCCGCACGGCCGCCCAATCGCGGGCACTGCCCTGGGGATCGGAATCGACTAACAGAACATCGGCCCC
GGCGAGTTGCAGGGCGCGGGCTAGATGGGTTGCGATGGTCGTCTTGCCTGACCCGCCTTTCTGGTTAAGT
ACAGCGATAACCTTCATGCGTTCCCCTTGCGTATTTGTTTATTTACTCATCGCATCATATACGCAGCGAC
CGCATGACGCAAGCTGTTTTACTCAAATACACATCACCTTTTTAGACGGCGGCGCTCGGTTTCTTCAGCG
GCCAAGCTGGCCGGCCAGGCCGCCAGCTTGGCATCAGACAAACCGGCCAGGATTTCATGCAGCCGCACGG
TTGAGACGTGCGCGGGCGGCTCGAACACGTACCCGGCCGCGATCATCTCCGCCTCGATCTCTTCGGTAAT
GAAAAACGGTTCGTCCTGGCCGTCCTGGTGCGGTTTCATGCTTGTTCCTCTTGGCGTTCATTCTCGGCGG
CCGCCAGGGCGTCGGCCTCGGTCAATGCGTCCTCACGGAAGGCACCGCGCCGCCTGGCCTCGGTGGGCGT
CACTTCCTCGCTGCGCTCAAGTGCGCGGTACAGGGTCGAGCGATGCACGCCAAGCAGTGCAGCCGCCTCT
TTCACGGTGCGGCCTTCCTGGTCGATCAGCTCGCGGGCGTGCGCGATCTGTGCCGGGGTGAGGGTAGGGC
GGGGGCCAAACTTCACGCCTCGGGCCTTGGCGGCCTCGCGCCCGCTCCGGGTGCGGTCGATGATTAGGGA
ACGCTCGAACTCGGCAATGCCGGCGAACACGGTCAACACCATGCGGCCGGCCGGCGTGGTGGTGTCGGCC
CACGGCTCTGCCAGGCTACGCAGGCCCGCGCCGGCCTCCTGGATGCGCTCGGCAATGTCCAGTAGGTCGC
GGGTGCTGCGGGCCAGGCGGTCTAGCCTGGTCACTGTCACAACGTCGCCAGGGCGTAGGTGGTCAAGCAT
CCTGGCCAGCTCCGGGCGGTCGCGCCTGGTGCCGGTGATCTTCTCGGAAAACAGCTTGGTGCAGCCGGCC
GCGTGCAGTTCGGCCCGTTGGTTGGTCAAGTCCTGGTCGTCGGTGCTGACGCGGGCATAGCCCAGCAGGC
CAGCGGCGGCGCTCTTGTTCATGGCGTAATGTCTCCGGTTCTAGTCGCAAGTATTCTACTTTATGCGACT
AAAACACGCGACAAGAAAACGCCAGGAAAAGGGCAGGGCGGCAGCCTGTCGCGTAACTTAGGACTTGTGC
GACATGTCGTTTTCAGAAGACGGCTGCACTGAACGTCAGAAGCCGACTGCACTATAGCAGCGGAGGGGTT
GGATCAAAGTACTTTGATCCCGAGGGGAACCCTGTGGTTGGCATGCACATACAAATGGACGAACGGATAA
ACCT
Features (pLannotate 1.2.2; 27 found; start..end, strand, type, name):
     54..78      -  misc_feature   RB T-DNA repeat: right border repeat from nopaline C58 T-DNA
    144..298     -  CDS            lacZα (fragment): LacZα fragment of β-galactosidase; lacZ fragment
   2057..2181    +  protein_bind   attR1: mutant version of attR; recombination site for the Gateway® LR reaction LR Clonase™
   2218..2248    +  promoter       lac UV5 promoter: E. coli lac promoter with an "up" mutation
   2272..2301    +  promoter       cat promoter (fragment): promoter of the E. coli cat gene encoding chloramphenicol acetyltransferase
   2302..2961    +  CDS            CmR: chloramphenicol acetyltransferase; cat; confers resistance to chloramphenicol
   3140..3298    +  CDS            ccdA (fragment): CCDA_ECO57 - Also known as H, letA. Experimental evidence at protein level: Swiss-Prot protein existence level 1. Antitoxin component of a type II toxin-antitoxin (TA) system which inhibits the post-segregational killing (PSK) of plasmid-free cells, also referred to as a plasmid addiction system. Binds to and blocks the activity of CcdB; will also remove bound CcdB protein from the CcdB-GyrA complex by forming a CcdA-CcdB complex, a process termed rejuvenation. Functions as a transcriptional corepressor for the ccdAB operon, repression also requires CcdB (By similarity). From Escherichia coli
   3303..3605    +  CDS            ccdB: CCDB_ECOLI - Also known as G, letB, letD. Experimental evidence at protein level: Swiss-Prot protein existence level 1. Toxic component of a type II toxin-antitoxin (TA) system, functioning in plasmid maintainence. Responsible for the post- segregational killing (PSK) of plasmid-free cells, also referred to as a plasmid addiction system. Half-life of over 2 hours. Cell killing by CcdB is accompanied by filamentation, defects in chromosome and plasmid segregation, defects in cell division, formation of anucleate cells, decreased DNA synthesis and plasmid loss. Interferes with the activity of DN
   3649..3770    -  protein_bind   attR2: mutant version of attR; recombination site for the Gateway® LR reaction LR Clonase™
   3805..4057    +  terminator     NOS terminator: nopaline synthase terminator and poly(A) signal
   4113..4135    -  protein_bind   lac operator (fragment): The lac repressor binds to the lac operator to inhibit transcription in E. coli. This inhibition can be relieved by adding lactose or isopropyl-β-D-thiogalactopyranoside (IPTG). lac repressor encoded by lacI
   4139..4169    -  promoter       lac promoter: promoter for the E. coli lac operon
   4184..4205    -  protein_bind   CAP binding site: CAP binding activates transcription in the presence of cAMP. E. coli catabolite activator protein
   4290..4462    -  polyA_signal   CaMV poly(A) signal: cauliflower mosaic virus polyadenylation signal
   4519..5048    -  CDS            GmR (fragment): gentamycin acetyltransferase; aacC1; confers resistance to gentamycin
   5115..5791    -  promoter       CaMV 35S promoter (enhanced): cauliflower mosaic virus 35S promoter with a duplicated enhancer region
   5986..6010    -  misc_feature   LB T-DNA repeat: left border repeat from nopaline C58 T-DNA
   6269..6292    +  promoter       Pc promoter (fragment): intI1 (promoter lies within the coding sequence); class 1 integron promoter
   6468..6524    +  CDS            GmR (fragment): gentamycin acetyltransferase; aacC1; confers resistance to gentamycin
   6535..7322    +  CDS            SmR (fragment): aminoglycoside adenylyltransferase (Murphy, 1985); aadA; confers resistance to spectinomycin and streptomycin
   7568..8156    +  rep_origin     ori: high-copy-number ColE1/pMB1/pBR322/pUC origin of replication
   8342..8482    -  misc_feature   bom: basis of mobility region from pBR322
   8584..8623    -  CDS            rop (fragment): Rop protein, which maintains plasmids at low copy number; rop
   8826..9020    -  rep_origin     pVS1 oriV: origin of replication for the Pseudomonas plasmid pVS1 (Heeb et al., 2000)
   9086..10159   -  CDS            pVS1 RepA: replication protein from the Pseudomonas plasmid pVS1 (Heeb et al., 2000)
  10588..11217   -  CDS            pVS1 StaA: stability protein from the Pseudomonas plasmid pVS1 (Heeb et al., 2000)
  11777..12178   -  CDS            Y4CG_SINFN (fragment): Protein inferred from homology: Swiss-Prot protein existence level 3. From Sinorhizobium fredii (strain NBRC 101917 / NGR234).
