[The description below was written by a language model from this plasmid's Addgene catalogue record and pLannotate feature annotations shown in this document.]
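Description:
pMpGWB203 is an empty Gateway destination binary vector for Agrobacterium-mediated plant transformation. It was designed mainly for the liverwort Marchantia polymorpha but can also be used in other plants. It derives from the pMpGWB200 backbone by insertion of the MpEF1alpha promoter upstream of the Gateway cassette. The catalogue gives a backbone size of 9,021 bp, while the full deposited sequence is 12,464 nt. Outside the T-DNA, the plasmid carries a high-copy ColE1/pMB1-type origin with the pBR322 bom region for replication in E. coli. The pVS1 oriV, RepA and StaA functions provide replication and stable maintenance in Agrobacterium. An aadA (SmR) gene confers spectinomycin resistance for bacterial selection.

Between the nopaline-type right and left T-DNA borders lie two units. The first is the expression unit: an attR1–attR2 Gateway cassette containing a chloramphenicol resistance gene and the ccdB toxin gene, followed by a NOS terminator. The MpEF1alpha promoter is not annotated in the feature table, but an unannotated stretch between the lacZα fragment and attR1 is consistent with the position the catalogue describes. An LR reaction with an entry clone replaces the CmR–ccdB segment with the gene of interest, placing it under this promoter for expression in the plant. Because ccdB is toxic to ordinary E. coli, the unrecombined vector is kept in a ccdB-tolerant strain (DB3.1) under chloramphenicol and spectinomycin. The toxin also counter-selects non-recombinant plasmids after cloning. The second unit is the plant selectable marker, a gentamicin acetyltransferase gene driven by an enhanced CaMV 35S promoter and ended by the CaMV poly(A) signal. The vector belongs to a series offering four different plant selection markers, and this one uses gentamicin.
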