Addgene plasmid #68594: pMpGWB203
Purpose: (Empty Backbone) Gateway binary vector designed for transgenic research with Marchantia polymorpha as well as other plants
Depositing lab: Takayuki Kohchi. Depositing organization: Kyoto University, Graduate School of Biostudies. Publication: Development of Gateway Binary Vector Series with Four Different Selection Markers for the Liverwort Marchantia polymorpha. Ishizaki K, Nishihama R, Ueda M, Inoue K, Ishida S, Nishimura Y, Shikanai T, Kohchi T. PLoS One. 2015 Sep 25;10(9):e0138876. doi: 10.1371/journal.pone.0138876. eCollection 2015. PONE-D-15-25288 PubMed 26406247.
Backbone
  Vector backbone: pMpGWB200
  Backbone manufacturer: Kohchi Lab., Kyoto University
  Backbone size (bp): 9021
  Modifications to backbone: MpEF1alpha promoter is cloned upstream of the Gateway cassette.
  Vector type: Plant Expression
  Promoter: MpEF1alpha promoter
  Selectable markers: Gentamicin
Growth in bacteria
  Bacterial resistance: Chloramphenicol and Spectinomycin, 25 & 50 μg/mL
  Growth temperature: 37°C
  Growth strain: DB3.1
  Copy number: High Copy
Gene/Insert
  Cloning method: Gateway Cloning
Resource information
  A portion of this plasmid was derived from a plasmid made by: The Gateway cassette was provided by Tsuyoshi Nakagawa at Shimane University, Japan.
Terms and licenses: Academic/Nonprofit Terms; Industry Terms: Not Available to Industry
How to cite: pMpGWB203 was a gift from Takayuki Kohchi (Addgene plasmid # 68594 ; http://n2t.net/addgene:68594 ; RRID:Addgene_68594)
