>Addgene plasmid #68594 | pMpGWB203 | addgene partial sequence | sequence record 128076 | CAT-R 5'-GCAACTGACTGAAATGCCTC-3'
GTGATTTTTTTCTCCATTTTAGCTTCCTTAGCTCCTGAAAATCTCGACGGATCCTAACTCAAAATCCACA
CATTATACGAGCCGGAAGCATAAAGTGTAAAGCCTGGGGTGCCTAATGCGGCCCCTCGAGGGGCCGCCAT
AGTGACTGGATATGTTGTGTTTTACAGTATTATGTAGTCTGTTTTTTATGCAAAATCTAATTTAATATAT
TGATATTTATATCATTTTACGTTTCTCGTTCAGCTTTTTTGTACAAACTTGTTGATAACTCTAGTCAACC
TTTCTGCAGGC
