>Addgene plasmid #68594 | pMpGWB203 | addgene partial sequence | sequence record 128102 | ccdB-Fwd 5'-GCATGATGACCACCGATATG-3'
GGGGAATATAAATGTCAGGCTCCCTTATACACAGCCNGTCTGCAGGTCGACCATAGTGACTGGATATGTT
GTGTTTTACAGTATTATGTAGTCTGTTTTTTATGCAAAATCTAATTTAATATATTGATATTTATATCATT
TTACGTTTCTCGTTCAGCTTTCTTGTACAAAGTAGTTGATAACAGCGCTTANAGCTCGAATTTCCCCGAT
CGNTCAAACATTTGGCAATAAAGTTTCTTAA
