>Addgene plasmid #68594 | pMpGWB203 | addgene partial sequence | sequence record 130180 | M13pUC-Fwd 5'-CCCAGTCACGACGTTGTAAAACG-3'
AGTCACACACATTGTTGAGAGACATATCAAAATAACTCAATTGTAAGGTAAGTTGATAGATTTCCCAGTT
AAATGCATTATTTTAACAATATTTGTATCTCAAATTTTCAAAATCATATCAAATTTGCAGATCTTGATGA
TGATTCACAACTCTGTCTTCGATTTTTGATTGTTAACGGGTATCGATATTTGGGTAACTTAAAAAGAATT
TGCTAAAGATCTTAAAAAACAGATTAAAAAAACCTTTCAAAATAGCTAATCCTTTAAATCCGTTTCACAA
TATAATGCTCATTGATGATAATCGAAAAGATTCCATTTTAAAGTGCATATAAATTGCTTAATTATCTCTT
TCTGTCTCGTAATATTTTGTTCTCTCCTATTGGATCGGACCCGCATCTTCTCGATCAGTTCACTATACTA
ATATTTGGTCAACTTCAAGAGAGATTAGAACTTCGTTCTCCAAAGTGTAAAGGCCGACAAGCAGAAAAGG
AAACTTCAATCAGAAGCCTTCTAGGTTTTCCCGCGTCCCAAAAAGCGAAGGGAGGACGGGGAGGACGGTG
AGGCCAGAAGAAGAAAGCAACAGTAAAATCTCATGTGATTGCGTGCATGTCATGGATCTATGGGATGCTA
GTCCACCGTTTGGAAGTATGTGCAGAAGGAGAAAGGCGCGGGAGGCCAAAAGCGACTTCGGCCACCTCTC
TACTTTCTAGAAAGTTTGCTCGCAG
